Addgene plasmid #246655: pDonor RUNX3-P2A-tdTomato
Purpose: Donor plasmid for Crispr/Cas9 gene editing of the human RUNX3 locus
Depositing lab: Joriene de Nooij. Depositing organization: Columbia University. Publication: Derivation and analysis of human somatic sensory neuron subtypes facilitated through fluorescent hPSC reporters. Malka-Gibor E, Oliver KM, Chen S, Garcia-Diaz A, Williams D, Henry JA, Akcan BT, Corneo B, de Nooij JC. Stem Cell Reports. 2026 Jan 2:102753. doi: 10.1016/j.stemcr.2025.102753. PubMed 41483810.
Backbone
  Vector backbone: pBluescript
  Backbone manufacturer: Stratagene
  Backbone size w/o insert (bp): 2958
  Vector type: Mammalian Expression, CRISPR
  Selectable markers: Neomycin (select with G418)
Growth in bacteria
  Bacterial resistance: Kanamycin, 50 μg/mL
  Growth temperature: 30°C
  Growth strain: DH5alpha
  Copy number: High Copy
Gene/Insert
  Gene/Insert name: P2A-tdTomato flanked by RUNX3 homology regions
  Species: H. sapiens (human), Synthetic
  Entrez Gene: RUNX3 (a.k.a. AML2, CBFA3, PEBP2aC)
  Cloning method: Ligation Independent Cloning
Resource information
  A portion of this plasmid was derived from a plasmid made by: P2A-tdTomato; cloned from HB9:P2A-TdT reporter construct (Garcia Diaz et al., 2020)
Terms and licenses: Academic/Nonprofit Terms; Industry Terms: Not Available to Industry
How to cite: pDonor RUNX3-P2A-tdTomato was a gift from Joriene de Nooij (Addgene plasmid # 246655 ; http://n2t.net/addgene:246655 ; RRID:Addgene_246655)
