[The description below was written by a language model from this plasmid's Addgene catalogue record and pLannotate feature annotations shown in this document.]
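Description:
pDonor RUNX3-P2A-tdTomato is a homology-directed repair donor plasmid for CRISPR/Cas9 editing of the human RUNX3 locus, designed to generate a fluorescent knock-in reporter allele. The catalogue lists pBluescript as the backbone. The annotated 6,050-nt sequence, however, shows a high-copy ColE1/pUC-type origin, an f1 phage origin, and a dual-purpose NeoR/KanR cassette rather than an ampicillin marker. In that cassette the Tn5 aminoglycoside phosphotransferase sits behind both a bacterial bla promoter and the SV40 enhancer/early promoter and is followed by an HSV TK polyadenylation signal. It therefore confers kanamycin resistance in E. coli and could support G418 selection in mammalian cells, matching the recorded markers. Short ble and bGH poly(A) fragments are also detected and appear to be backbone remnants.

The payload begins with a fragment of RUNX3 coding sequence, which presumably forms part of the 5′ homology region. It is followed closely by a P2A peptide from porcine teschovirus-1 and then the tdTomato coding sequence. No promoter is annotated upstream of this unit, as expected for a knock-in design in which expression depends on the endogenous locus. After integration, RUNX3 and tdTomato would be transcribed together, and ribosomal skipping at P2A would yield them as separate proteins. Red-orange fluorescence would then report RUNX3 expression without permanently fusing the fluorophore to the transcription factor. The unannotated stretch downstream of tdTomato probably contains the 3′ homology region, but the feature table does not define it, and the lengths of the homology arms are not stated. The P2A-tdTomato module was taken from an earlier HB9 reporter construct. The associated work used such donors to build human pluripotent stem cell reporter lines for deriving and analysing somatic sensory neuron subtypes.
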