Features (pLannotate 1.2.2; 12 found; start..end, strand, type, name):
      1..589     +  rep_origin     ori: high-copy-number ColE1/pMB1/pBR322/pUC origin of replication
    713..794     +  polyA_signal   SV40 poly(A) signal: SV40 polyadenylation signal
    864..1508    +  CDS            RUNX3 (fragment): RUNX3_HUMAN - Also known as AML2, CBFA3, PEBP2A3. Experimental evidence at protein level: Swiss-Prot protein existence level 1. Forms the heterodimeric complex core-binding factor (CBF) with CBFB. RUNX members modulate the transcription of their target genes through recognizing the core consensus binding sequence 5'- TGTGGT-3', or very rarely, 5'-TGCGGT-3', within their regulatory regions via their runt domain, while CBFB is a non-DNA-binding regulatory subunit that allosterically enhances the sequence-specific DNA-binding capacity of RUNX. The heterodimers bind to the core site of a number of
   1518..1574    +  CDS            P2A: 2A peptide from porcine teschovirus-1 polyprotein Eukaryotic ribosomes fail to insert a peptide bond between the Gly and Pro residues, yielding separate polypeptides.
   1575..3002    +  CDS            tdTomato: tdTomato is a basic (constitutively fluorescent) orange fluorescent protein published in 2004, derived from Discosoma sp.. It is reported to be a somewhat slowly-maturing tandem dimer with low acid sensitivity.
   3696..4124    -  rep_origin     f1 ori (sequence partly withheld): f1 bacteriophage origin of replication; arrow indicates direction of (+) strand synthesis
   4151..4255    +  promoter       AmpR promoter: bla
   4257..4614    +  promoter       SV40 promoter: SV40 enhancer and early promoter
   4649..5443    +  CDS            NeoR/KanR: aminoglycoside phosphotransferase from Tn5; aph(3')-II (or nptII); confers resistance to neomycin, kanamycin, and G418 (Geneticin®)
   5464..5616    +  CDS            ble (fragment): BLE_KLEPN - Experimental evidence at protein level: Swiss-Prot protein existence level 1. Binding protein with a strong affinity to the bleomycin family of antibiotics. Binds to CL990; an antimitotic-antibiotic compound. From Klebsiella pneumoniae.
   5675..5722    +  polyA_signal   HSV TK poly(A) signal: herpes simplex virus thymidine kinase polyadenylation signal (Cole and Stacy, 1985)
   5813..5829    -  polyA_signal   bGH poly(A) signal (fragment): bovine growth hormone polyadenylation signal
>Addgene plasmid #246655 | pDonor RUNX3-P2A-tdTomato | addgene full sequence | sequence record 498547 | Addgene NGS Result
TTGAGATCCTTTTTTTCTGCGCGTAATCTGCTGCTTGCAAACAAAAAAACCACCGCTACCAGCGGTGGTT
TGTTTGCCGGATCAAGAGCTACCAACTCTTTTTCCGAAGGTAACTGGCTTCAGCAGAGCGCAGATACCAA
ATACTGTTCTTCTAGTGTAGCCGTAGTTAGGCCACCACTTCAAGAACTCTGTAGCACCGCCTACATACCT
CGCTCTGCTAATCCTGTTACCAGTGGCTGCTGCCAGTGGCGATAAGTCGTGTCTTACCGGGTTGGACTCA
AGACGATAGTTACCGGATAAGGCGCAGCGGTCGGGCTGAACGGGGGGTTCGTGCACACAGCCCAGCTTGG
AGCGAACGACCTACACCGAACTGAGATACCTACAGCGTGAGCTATGAGAAAGCGCCACGCTTCCCGAAGG
GAGAAAGGCGGACAGGTATCCGGTAAGCGGCAGGGTCGGAACAGGAGAGCGCACGAGGGAGCTTCCAGGG
GGAAACGCCTGGTATCTTTATAGTCCTGTCGGGTTTCGCCACCTCTGACTTGAGCGTCGATTTTTGTGAT
GCTCGTCAGGGGGGCGGAGCCTATGGAAAAACGCCAGCAACGCGGCCTTTTTACGGTTCCTGGCCTTTTG
CTGGCCTTTTGCTCACATGTTCTTTCCTGCGTTATCCCCTGATTCTGTGGATAACCGTATTACCGCCATG
CATTAGTTATTAAACTTGTTTATTGCAGCTTATAATGGTTACAAATAAAGCAATAGCATCACAAATTTCA
CAAATAAAGCATTTTTTTCACTGCATTCTAGTTGTGGTTTGTCCAAACTCATCAATGTATCAGGAAGAGG
AGAGCCAGGTCTAGAACTAGGGGTCCCCCAGATGGGCCTTGGGAACCAGAGCCCAAGGTCATTCTTCAGG
AAGCCCTCCTGGGGTTGTCTCGAGCTGGAACTGACCTCTTCCCTGCTGTCCTCCAGGCACCTCGGAACTG
AACCCATTCTCCGACCCCCGCCAGTTTGACCGCTCCTTCCCCACGCTGCCAACCCTCACGGAGAGCCGCT
TCCCAGACCCCAGGATGCATTATCCCGGGGCCATGTCAGCTGCCTTCCCCTACAGCGCCACGCCCTCGGG
CACGAGCATCAGCAGCCTCAGCGTGGCGGGCATGCCGGCCACCAGCCGCTTCCACCATACCTACCTCCCG
CCACCCTACCCGGGGGCCCCGCAGAACCAGAGCGGGCCCTTCCAGGCCAACCCGTCCCCCTACCACCTCT
ACTACGGGACATCCTCTGGCTCCTACCAGTTCTCCATGGTGGCCGGCAGCAGCAGTGGGGGCGACCGCTC
ACCTACCCGCATGCTGGCCTCTTGCACCAGCAGCGCTGCCTCTGTCGCCGCCGGCAACCTCATGAACCCC
AGCCTGGGCGGCCAGAGTGATGGCGTGGAGGCCGACGGCAGCCACAGCAACTCACCCACGGCCCTGAGCA
CGCCAGGCCGCATGGATGAGGCCGTGTGGCGGCCCTACGGATCCGGAGCCACGAACTTCTCTCTGTTAAA
GCAAGCAGGAGACGTGGAAGAAAACCCCGGTCCTATGGTGAGCAAGGGCGAGGAGGTCATCAAAGAGTTC
ATGCGCTTCAAGGTGCGCATGGAGGGCTCCATGAACGGCCACGAGTTCGAGATCGAGGGCGAGGGCGAGG
GCCGCCCCTACGAGGGCACCCAGACCGCCAAGCTGAAGGTGACCAAGGGCGGCCCCCTGCCCTTCGCCTG
GGACATCCTGTCCCCCCAGTTCATGTACGGCTCCAAGGCGTACGTGAAGCACCCCGCCGACATCCCCGAT
TACAAGAAGCTGTCCTTCCCCGAGGGCTTCAAGTGGGAGCGCGTGATGAACTTCGAGGACGGCGGTCTGG
TGACCGTGACCCAGGACTCCTCCCTGCAGGACGGCACGCTGATCTACAAGGTGAAGATGCGCGGCACCAA
CTTCCCCCCCGACGGCCCCGTAATGCAGAAGAAGACCATGGGCTGGGAGGCCTCCACCGAGCGCCTGTAC
CCCCGCGACGGCGTGCTGAAGGGCGAGATCCACCAGGCCCTGAAGCTGAAGGACGGCGGCCACTACCTGG
TGGAGTTCAAGACCATCTACATGGCCAAGAAGCCCGTGCAACTGCCCGGCTACTACTACGTGGACACCAA
GCTGGACATCACCTCCCACAACGAGGACTACACCATCGTGGAACAGTACGAGCGCTCCGAGGGCCGCCAC
CACCTGTTCCTGGGGCATGGCACCGGCAGCACCGGCAGCGGCAGCTCCGGCACCGCCTCCTCCGAGGACA
ACAACATGGCCGTCATCAAAGAGTTCATGCGCTTCAAGGTGCGCATGGAGGGCTCCATGAACGGCCACGA
GTTCGAGATCGAGGGCGAGGGCGAGGGCCGCCCCTACGAGGGCACCCAGACCGCCAAGCTGAAGGTGACC
AAGGGCGGCCCCCTGCCCTTCGCCTGGGACATCCTGTCCCCCCAGTTCATGTACGGCTCCAAGGCGTACG
TGAAGCACCCCGCCGACATCCCCGATTACAAGAAGCTGTCCTTCCCCGAGGGCTTCAAGTGGGAGCGCGT
GATGAACTTCGAGGACGGCGGTCTGGTGACCGTGACCCAGGACTCCTCCCTGCAGGACGGCACGCTGATC
TACAAGGTGAAGATGCGCGGCACCAACTTCCCCCCCGACGGCCCCGTAATGCAGAAGAAGACCATGGGCT
GGGAGGCCTCCACCGAGCGCCTGTACCCCCGCGACGGCGTGCTGAAGGGCGAGATCCACCAGGCCCTGAA
GCTGAAGGACGGCGGCCACTACCTGGTGGAGTTCAAGACCATCTACATGGCCAAGAAGCCCGTGCAACTG
CCCGGCTACTACTACGTGGACACCAAGCTGGACATCACCTCCCACAACGAGGACTACACCATCGTGGAAC
AGTACGAGCGCTCCGAGGGCCGCCACCACCTGTTCCTGTACGGCATGGACGAGCTGTACAAGTGACCGCC
CTGGTAGACTCCTCCCGCTGGAGGCGGGGACCCTAACAACCTTCAAGACCAGTGATGGGCCGGCTCCGAG
GCTCCGGGCGGGAATGGGACCTGCGCTCCAGGGTGGTCTCGGTCCCAGGGTGGTCCCAGCTGGTGGGAGC
CTCTGGCTGCATCTGTGCAGCCACATCCTTGTACAGAGGCATAGGTTACCACCCCCACCCCGGCCCGGGA
TACTGCCCCCGGCCCAGATCCTGGCCGTCTCATCCCATACTTCTGTGGGGAATCAGCCTCCTGCCACCCC
CCCGGAAGGACCTCACTGTCTCCAGCTATGCCCAGTGCTGCATGGGACCCATGTCTCCTGGGACAGAGGC
CATCTCTCTTCCAGAGAGAGGCAGCATTGGCCCACAGGATAAGCCTCAGGCCCTGGGAAACCTCCCGACC
CCTGCACCTTCGTTGGAGCCCCTGCATCCCCTGGGTCCAGCCCCCTCTGCATTTACACAGATTTGAGTCA
GAACTGGAAAGTGTCCCCCACCCCCACCACCCTCGAGCGGGGTTCCCCTCATTGTACAGATGGGGCAGGA
CCCAGCACGCTGCTGGCAGAGATGGTTTGAGAACACATCCAAGCCAGTCCCCCCAGCCCAGCTTCCCCTC
CGTTCCTAACTGTTGGCTTTCCAGGCGTAAATTGTAAGCGTTAATATTTTGTTAAAATTCGCGTTAAATT
TTTGTTAAATCAGCTCATTTTTTAACCAATAGGCCGAAATCGGCAAAATCCCTTATAAATCAAAAGAATA
GACCGAGATAGGGT
[37 nt withheld, positions 3795-3831]
AAAGAACGTGGACTCCAACGTCAAAGG
[49 nt withheld, positions 3859-3907]
T
[91 nt withheld, positions 3909-3999]
G
[124 nt withheld, positions 4001-4124]
CAGGTGGCACTTTTCGGGGAAATGTGCGCGGAACCCCTATTTGTTTATTTTTCTAAATACATTCAAATAT
GTATCCGCTCATGAGACAATAACCCTGATAAATGCTTCAATAATATTGAAAAAGGAAGAGTCCTGAGGCG
GAAAGAACCAGCTGTGGAATGTGTGTCAGTTAGGGTGTGGAAAGTCCCCAGGCTCCCCAGCAGGCAGAAG
TATGCAAAGCATGCATCTCAATTAGTCAGCAACCAGGTGTGGAAAGTCCCCAGGCTCCCCAGCAGGCAGA
AGTATGCAAAGCATGCATCTCAATTAGTCAGCAACCATAGTCCCGCCCCTAACTCCGCCCATCCCGCCCC
TAACTCCGCCCAGTTCCGCCCATTCTCCGCCCCATGGCTGACTAATTTTTTTTATTTATGCAGAGGCCGA
GGCCGCCTCGGCCTCTGAGCTATTCCAGAAGTAGTGAGGAGGCTTTTTTGGAGGCCTAGGCTTTTGCAAA
GATCGATCAAGAGACAGGATGAGGATCGTTTCGCATGATTGAACAAGATGGATTGCACGCAGGTTCTCCG
GCCGCTTGGGTGGAGAGGCTATTCGGCTATGACTGGGCACAACAGACAATCGGCTGCTCTGATGCCGCCG
TGTTCCGGCTGTCAGCGCAGGGGCGCCCGGTTCTTTTTGTCAAGACCGACCTGTCCGGTGCCCTGAATGA
ACTGCAAGACGAGGCAGCGCGGCTATCGTGGCTGGCCACGACGGGCGTTCCTTGCGCAGCTGTGCTCGAC
GTTGTCACTGAAGCGGGAAGGGACTGGCTGCTATTGGGCGAAGTGCCGGGGCAGGATCTCCTGTCATCTC
ACCTTGCTCCTGCCGAGAAAGTATCCATCATGGCTGATGCAATGCGGCGGCTGCATACGCTTGATCCGGC
TACCTGCCCATTCGACCACCAAGCGAAACATCGCATCGAGCGAGCACGTACTCGGATGGAAGCCGGTCTT
GTCGATCAGGATGATCTGGACGAAGAGCATCAGGGGCTCGCGCCAGCCGAACTGTTCGCCAGGCTCAAGG
CGAGCATGCCCGACGGCGAGGATCTCGTCGTGACCCATGGCGATGCCTGCTTGCCGAATATCATGGTGGA
AAATGGCCGCTTTTCTGGATTCATCGACTGTGGCCGGCTGGGTGTGGCGGACCGCTATCAGGACATAGCG
TTGGCTACCCGTGATATTGCTGAAGAGCTTGGCGGCGAATGGGCTGACCGCTTCCTCGTGCTTTACGGTA
TCGCCGCTCCCGATTCGCAGCGCATCGCCTTCTATCGCCTTCTTGACGAGTTCTTCTGAGCGGGACTCTG
GGGTTCGAAATGACCGACCAAGCGACGCCCAACCTGCCATCACGAGATTTCGATTCCACCGCCGCCTTCT
ATGAAAGGTTGGGCTTCGGAATCGTTTTCCGGGACGCCGGCTGGATGATCCTCCAGCGCGGGGATCTCAT
GCTGGAGTTCTTCGCCCACCCTAGGGGGAGGCTAACTGAAACACGGAAGGAGACAATACCGGAAGGAACC
CGCGCTATGACGGCAATAAAAAGACAGAATAAAACGCACGGTGTTGGGTCGTTTGTTCATAAACGCGGGG
TTCGGTCCCAGGGCTGGCACTCTGTCGATACCCCACCGAGACCCCATTGGGGCCAATACGCCCGCGTTTC
TTCCTTTTCCCCACCCCACCCCCCAAGTTCGGGTGAAGGCCCAGGGCTCGCAGCCAACGTCGGGGCGGCA
GGCCCTGCCATAGCCTCAGGTTACTCATATATACTTTAGATTGATTTAAAACTTCATTTTTAATTTAAAA
GGATCTAGGTGAAGATCCTTTTTGATAATCTCATGACCAAAATCCCTTAACGTGAGTTTTCGTTCCACTG
AGCGTCAGACCCCGTAGAAAAGATCAAAGGATCTTC
